Addgene plasmid #62304: pFBOH-MHL
Purpose: (Empty Backbone) It is a donor vector for generation of recombinant baculovirus by site-specific transposition in an E. coli host.
Depositing lab: Cheryl Arrowsmith. Depositing organization: University of Toronto.
Backbone
  Vector backbone: pFBOH-MHL
  Backbone manufacturer: Structural Genomics Consortium
  Backbone size (bp): 6767
  Vector type: Baculovirus expression
  Promoter: polyhedrin
  Tag / fusion protein: 6xHis (N terminal on backbone); TEV cleavage site (N terminal on backbone)
Growth in bacteria
  Bacterial resistance: Ampicillin, 100 μg/mL
  Growth temperature: 37°C
  Growth strain: DH5alpha
  Growth instructions: Gentamicin (bacmid resistance in DH10Bac E. coli)
  Copy number: Unknown
Gene/Insert
  Cloning method: Ligation Independent Cloning
  Sequencing primers: 5′ pFBOH-fwd (5'-CCGGATTATTCATACCGTCCCACCA-3'); 3′ pFBOH-rev (5'-CTGATTATGATCCTCTAGTACTTCT-3')
Terms and licenses: Academic/Nonprofit Terms; Industry Terms: Not Available to Industry
Depositor comments: The pFBOH-MHL vector is a derivative of the pFBOH-LIC vector (SGC). It is a donor vector for generation of recombinant baculovirus by site-specific transposition in an E. coli host. This vector adds an 18 amino acid N-terminal fusion tag containing a 6X His followed by a TEV cleavage site. Two stop codons are included in the vector at the C-terminal cloning site. Insertion of a DNA sequence into the cloning/expression region is performed using Clontech’s In-fusion enzyme mediated directional recombination between complementary 15 nucleotide DNA sequences at the ends of the insert (PCR product) and BseRI linearized vector. Insertion of a target sequence involves replacement of a SacB gene stuffer sequence, which provides for negative selection of the original plasmid on 5% sucrose.
How to cite: pFBOH-MHL was a gift from Cheryl Arrowsmith (Addgene plasmid # 62304 ; http://n2t.net/addgene:62304 ; RRID:Addgene_62304)
