[The description below was written by a language model from this plasmid's Addgene catalogue record and pLannotate feature annotations shown in this document.]
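Description:
pFBOH-MHL is an empty baculovirus donor (transfer) vector of 6,767 bp from the Structural Genomics Consortium, derived from pFBOH-LIC and intended for making recombinant baculovirus by site-specific Tn7 transposition into a bacmid held in an E. coli host. The plasmid is propagated in standard E. coli through a high-copy ColE1/pUC-type origin and is selected with ampicillin via the bla gene. An f1 origin is also present.

The transposable unit is bounded by the mini-Tn7 right and left ends. Within it lie a gentamicin acetyltransferase gene (aacC1) driven by a class 1 integron Pc promoter, which allows selection of bacmids that have received the cassette, and the expression cassette itself. That cassette uses the Autographa californica polyhedrin promoter for strong very-late expression in infected insect cells and ends with an SV40 polyadenylation signal. Downstream of the promoter the vector encodes an 18-residue N-terminal tag consisting of 6xHis followed by a TEV protease site, so the tag can be removed after affinity purification. Two stop codons are supplied at the C-terminal cloning junction.

The cloning region is occupied by a SacB stuffer with its own promoter. It is excised by BseRI linearisation and replaced with a PCR product by In-Fusion recombination through 15-nucleotide homologous ends. Because levansucrase makes cells sucrose-sensitive, uncut parental plasmid can be counter-selected on sucrose. The annotation also detects a loxP site just upstream of the stuffer, whose purpose the record does not explain. As an empty backbone, the vector carries no gene of interest and is suited to parallel cloning of targets for insect-cell protein production.
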