Features (pLannotate 1.2.2; 18 found; start..end, strand, type, name):
      2..457     +  rep_origin     f1 ori (sequence partly withheld): f1 bacteriophage origin of replication; arrow indicates direction of (+) strand synthesis
    484..588     +  promoter       AmpR promoter: bla
    589..1449    +  CDS            AmpR: β-lactamase; bla; confers resistance to ampicillin, carbenicillin, and related antibiotics
   1620..2208    +  rep_origin     ori: high-copy-number ColE1/pMB1/pBR322/pUC origin of replication
   2394..2443    -  misc_feature   bom (fragment): basis of mobility region from pBR322
   2511..2735    -  mobile_element Tn7R: mini-Tn7 element (right end of the Tn7 transposon) Tn7
   2805..3335    -  CDS            aacC1: AACC1_PSEAI - Experimental evidence at protein level: Swiss-Prot protein existence level 1. Responsible for gentamicin resistance and has a limited substrate range. From Pseudomonas aeruginosa.
   3524..3552    -  promoter       Pc promoter: intI1 (promoter lies within the coding sequence); class 1 integron promoter
   3530..3877    -  CDS            YPR2_ECOLX (fragment): Protein predicted: Swiss-Prot protein existence level 4. From Escherichia coli.
   3904..3995    +  promoter       polyhedrin promoter: polh from Autographa californica; promoter for the baculovirus polyhedrin gene
   4052..4070    +  CDS            capTEV™ (fragment): composite tag for in vivo biotinylation, TEV protease cleavage, and 6xHis tagging
   4132..4165    +  protein_bind   loxP: Cre-mediated recombination occurs in the 8-bp core sequence (GCATACAT). Cre recombinase
   4180..4625    +  promoter       sacB promoter: sacR; sacB promoter and control region
   4626..6047    +  CDS            SacB: secreted levansucrase that renders bacterial growth sensitive to sucrose; Bacillus subtilis sacB; negative selection marker
   6151..6234    +  CDS            large T antigen (fragment): large T antigen from SV40 (simian virus 40)
   6257..6391    +  polyA_signal   SV40 poly(A) signal: SV40 polyadenylation signal
   6420..6585    -  mobile_element Tn7L: mini-Tn7 element (left end of the Tn7 transposon) Tn7
   6748..6764    +  CDS            lacZα (fragment): LacZα fragment of β-galactosidase; lacZ fragment
>Addgene plasmid #62304 | pFBOH-MHL | depositor full sequence | sequence record 102204 | pFBOH-MHL sequence 6767 bps
G
[124 nt withheld, positions 2-125]
C
[91 nt withheld, positions 127-217]
A
[49 nt withheld, positions 219-267]
CCTTTGACGTTGGAGTCCACGTTCTTT
[37 nt withheld, positions 295-331]
ACCCTATCTCGGTCTATTCTTTTGATTTATAAGGGATTTTGCCGATTTCGGCCTATTGGTTAAAAAATGA
GCTGATTTAACAAAAATTTAACGCGAATTTTAACAAAATATTAACGTTTACAATTTCAGGTGGCACTTTT
CGGGGAAATGTGCGCGGAACCCCTATTTGTTTATTTTTCTAAATACATTCAAATATGTATCCGCTCATGA
GACAATAACCCTGATAAATGCTTCAATAATATTGAAAAAGGAAGAGTATGAGTATTCAACATTTCCGTGT
CGCCCTTATTCCCTTTTTTGCGGCATTTTGCCTTCCTGTTTTTGCTCACCCAGAAACGCTGGTGAAAGTA
AAAGATGCTGAAGATCAGTTGGGTGCACGAGTGGGTTACATCGAACTGGATCTCAACAGCGGTAAGATCC
TTGAGAGTTTTCGCCCCGAAGAACGTTTTCCAATGATGAGCACTTTTAAAGTTCTGCTATGTGGCGCGGT
ATTATCCCGTATTGACGCCGGGCAAGAGCAACTCGGTCGCCGCATACACTATTCTCAGAATGACTTGGTT
GAGTACTCACCAGTCACAGAAAAGCATCTTACGGATGGCATGACAGTAAGAGAATTATGCAGTGCTGCCA
TAACCATGAGTGATAACACTGCGGCCAACTTACTTCTGACAACGATCGGAGGACCGAAGGAGCTAACCGC
TTTTTTGCACAACATGGGGGATCATGTAACTCGCCTTGATCGTTGGGAACCGGAGCTGAATGAAGCCATA
CCAAACGACGAGCGTGACACCACGATGCCTGTAGCAATGGCAACAACGTTGCGCAAACTATTAACTGGCG
AACTACTTACTCTAGCTTCCCGGCAACAATTAATAGACTGGATGGAGGCGGATAAAGTTGCAGGACCACT
TCTGCGCTCGGCCCTTCCGGCTGGCTGGTTTATTGCTGATAAATCTGGAGCCGGTGAGCGTGGGTCTCGC
GGTATCATTGCAGCACTGGGGCCAGATGGTAAGCCCTCCCGTATCGTAGTTATCTACACGACGGGGAGTC
AGGCAACTATGGATGAACGAAATAGACAGATCGCTGAGATAGGTGCCTCACTGATTAAGCATTGGTAACT
GTCAGACCAAGTTTACTCATATATACTTTAGATTGATTTAAAACTTCATTTTTAATTTAAAAGGATCTAG
GTGAAGATCCTTTTTGATAATCTCATGACCAAAATCCCTTAACGTGAGTTTTCGTTCCACTGAGCGTCAG
ACCCCGTAGAAAAGATCAAAGGATCTTCTTGAGATCCTTTTTTTCTGCGCGTAATCTGCTGCTTGCAAAC
AAAAAAACCACCGCTACCAGCGGTGGTTTGTTTGCCGGATCAAGAGCTACCAACTCTTTTTCCGAAGGTA
ACTGGCTTCAGCAGAGCGCAGATACCAAATACTGTCCTTCTAGTGTAGCCGTAGTTAGGCCACCACTTCA
AGAACTCTGTAGCACCGCCTACATACCTCGCTCTGCTAATCCTGTTACCAGTGGCTGCTGCCAGTGGCGA
TAAGTCGTGTCTTACCGGGTTGGACTCAAGACGATAGTTACCGGATAAGGCGCAGCGGTCGGGCTGAACG
GGGGGTTCGTGCACACAGCCCAGCTTGGAGCGAACGACCTACACCGAACTGAGATACCTACAGCGTGAGC
ATTGAGAAAGCGCCACGCTTCCCGAAGGGAGAAAGGCGGACAGGTATCCGGTAAGCGGCAGGGTCGGAAC
AGGAGAGCGCACGAGGGAGCTTCCAGGGGGAAACGCCTGGTATCTTTATAGTCCTGTCGGGTTTCGCCAC
CTCTGACTTGAGCGTCGATTTTTGTGATGCTCGTCAGGGGGGCGGAGCCTATGGAAAAACGCCAGCAACG
CGGCCTTTTTACGGTTCCTGGCCTTTTGCTGGCCTTTTGCTCACATGTTCTTTCCTGCGTTATCCCCTGA
TTCTGTGGATAACCGTATTACCGCCTTTGAGTGAGCTGATACCGCTCGCCGCAGCCGAACGACCGAGCGC
AGCGAGTCAGTGAGCGAGGAAGCGGAAGAGCGCCTGATGCGGTATTTTCTCCTTACGCATCTGTGCGGTA
TTTCACACCGCAGACCAGCCGCGTAACCTGGCAAAATCGGTTACGGTTGAGTAATAAATGGATGCCCTGC
GTAAGCGGGTGTGGGCGGACAATAAAGTCTTAAACTGAACAAAATAGATCTAAACTATGACAATAAAGTC
TTAAACTAGACAGAATAGTTGTAAACTGAAATCAGTCCAGTTATGCTGTGAAAAAGCATACTGGACTTTT
GTTATGGCTAAAGCAAACTCTTCATTTTCTGAAGTGCAAATTGCCCGTCGTATTAAAGAGGGGCGTGGCC
AAGGGCATGGTAAAGACTATATTCGCGGCGTTGTGACAATTTACCGAACAACTCCGCGGCCGGGAAGCCG
ATCTCGGCTTGAACGAATTGTTAGGTGGCGGTACTTGGGTCGATATCAAAGTGCATCACTTCTTCCCGTA
TGCCCAACTTTGTATAGAGAGCCACTGCGGGATCGTCACCGTAATCTGCTTGCACGTAGATCACATAAGC
ACCAAGCGCGTTGGCCTCATGCTTGAGCAGATTGATGAGCGCGGTGGCAATGCCCTGCCTCCGGTGCTCG
CCGGAGACTGCGAGATCATAGATATAGATCTCACTACGCGGCTGCTCAAACCTGGGCAGAACGTAAGCCG
CGAGAGCGCCAACAACCGCTTCTTGGTCGAAGGCAGCAAGCGCGATGAATGTCTTACTACGGAGCAAGTT
CCCGAGGTAATCGGAGTCCGGCTGATGTTGGGAGTAGGTGGCTACGTCTCCGAACTCACGACCGAAAAGA
TCAAGAGCAGCCCGCATGGATTTGACTTGGTCAGGGCCGAGCCTACATGTGCGAATGATGCCCATACTTG
AGCCACCTAACTTTGTTTTAGGGCGACTGCCCTGCTGCGTAACATCGTTGCTGCTGCGTAACATCGTTGC
TGCTCCATAACATCAAACATCGACCCACGGCGTAACGCGCTTGCTGCTTGGATGCCCGAGGCATAGACTG
TACAAAAAAACAGTCATAACAAGCCATGAAAACCGCCACTGCGCCGTTACCACCGCTGCGTTCGGTCAAG
GTTCTGGACCAGTTGCGTGAGCGCATACGCTACTTGCATTACAGTTTACGAACCGAACAGGCTTATGTCA
ACTGGGTTCGTGCCTTCATCCGTTTCCACGGTGTGCGTCACCCGGCAACCTTGGGCAGCAGCGAAGTCGA
GGCATTTCTGTCCTGGCTGGCGAACGAGCGCAAGGTTTCGGTCTCCACGCATCGTCAGGCATTGGCGGCC
TTGCTGTTCTTCTACGGCAAGGTGCTGTGCACGGATCTGCCCTGGCTTCAGGAGATCGGAAGACCTCGGC
CGTCGCGGCGCTTGCCGGTGGTGCTGACCCCGGATGAAGTGGTTCGCATCCTCGGTTTTCTGGAAGGCGA
GCATCGTTTGTTCGCCCAGGACTCTAGCTATAGTTCTAGTGGTTGGCTACGTATACTCCGGAATATTAAT
AGATCATGGAGATAATTAAAATGATAACCATCTCGCAAATAAATAAGTATTTTACTGTTTTCGTAACAGT
TTTGTAATAAAAAAACCTATAAATATTCCGGATTATTCATACCGTCCCACCATCGGGCGCGGATCTCGGT
CCGAAAACCATGCATCATCATCATCATCACAGCAGCGGCAGAGAAAACTTGTATTTCCAGGGCCATATGA
GTTCTCCTCCTGAAAGATCCATAACTTCGTATAGCATACATTATACGAAGTTATGCGGCCGCGACGTCCA
CATATACCTGCCGTTCACTATTATTTAGTGAAATGAGATATTATGATATTTTCTGAATTGTGATTAAAAA
GGCAACTTTATGCCCATGCAACAGAAACTATAAAAAATACAGAGAATGAAAAGAAACAGATAGATTTTTT
AGTTCTTTAGGCCCGTAGTCTGCAAATCCTTTTATGATTTTCTATCAAACAAAAGAGGAAAATAGACCAG
TTGCAATCCAAACGAGAGTCTAATAGAATGAGGTCGAAAAGTAAATCGCGCGGGTTTGTTACTGATAAAG
CAGGCAAGACCTAAAATGTGTAAAGGGCAAAGTGTATACTTTGGCGTCACCCCTTACATATTTTAGGTCT
TTTTTTATTGTGCGTAACTAACTTGCCATCTTCAAACAGGAGGGCTGGAAGAAGCAGACCGCTAACACAG
TACATAAAAAAGGAGACATGAACGATGAACATCAAAAAGTTTGCAAAACAAGCAACAGTATTAACCTTTA
CTACCGCACTGCTGGCAGGAGGCGCAACTCAAGCGTTTGCGAAAGAAACGAACCAAAAGCCATATAAGGA
AACATACGGCATTTCCCATATTACACGCCATGATATGCTGCAAATCCCTGAACAGCAAAAAAATGAAAAA
TATAAAGTTCCTGAGTTCGATTCGTCCACAATTAAAAATATCTCTTCTGCAAAAGGCCTGGACGTTTGGG
ACAGCTGGCCATTACAAAACACTGACGGCACTGTCGCAAACTATCACGGCTACCACATCGTCTTTGCATT
AGCCGGAGATCCTAAAAATGCGGATGACACATCGATTTACATGTTCTATCAAAAAGTCGGCGAAACTTCT
ATTGACAGCTGGAAAAACGCTGGCCGCGTCTTTAAAGACAGCGACAAATTCGATGCAAATGATTCTATCC
TAAAAGACCAAACACAAGAATGGTCAGGTTCAGCCACATTTACATCTGACGGAAAAATCCGTTTATTCTA
CACTGATTTCTCCGGTAAACATTACGGCAAACAAACACTGACAACTGCACAAGTTAACGTATCAGCATCA
GACAGCTCTTTGAACATCAACGGTGTAGAGGATTATAAATCAATCTTTGACGGTGACGGAAAAACGTATC
AAAATGTACAGCAGTTCATCGATGAAGGCAACTACAGCTCAGGCGACAACCATACGCTGAGAGATCCTCA
CTACGTAGAAGATAAAGGCCACAAATACTTAGTATTTGAAGCAAACACTGGAACTGAAGATGGCTACCAA
GGCGAAGAATCTTTATTTAACAAAGCATACTATGGCAAAAGCACATCATTCTTCCGTCAAGAAAGTCAAA
AACTTCTGCAAAGCGATAAAAAACGCACGGCTGAGTTAGCAAACGGCGCTCTCGGTATGATTGAGCTAAA
CGATGATTACACACTGAAAAAAGTGATGAAACCGCTGATTGCATCTAACACAGTAACAGATGAAATTGAA
CGCGCGAACGTCTTTAAAATGAACGGCAAATGGTACCTGTTCACTGACTCCCGCGGATCAAAAATGACGA
TTGACGGCATTACGTCTAACGATATTTACATGCTTGGTTATGTTTCTAATTCTTTAACTGGCCCATACAA
GCCGCTGAACAAAACTGGCCTTGTGTTAAAAATGGATCTTGATCCTAACGATGTAACCTTTACTTACTCA
CACTTCGCTGTACCTCAAGCGAAAGGAAACAATGTCGTGATTACAAGCTATATGACAAACAGAGGATTCT
ACGCAGACAAACAATCAACGTTTGCGCCTAGCTTCCTGCTGAACATCAAAGGCAAGAAAACATCTGTTGT
CAAAGACAGCATCCTTGAACAAGGACAATTAACAGTTAACAAATAAAAACGCAAAAGAAAATGCCGATAT
CCTATTGGCATTGACGTCAGGTGGCACTTTTCGAGGAGATCATGCACATGATGACGAAGCTTGTCGAGAA
GTACTAGAGGATCATAATCAGCCATACCACATTTGTAGAGGTTTTACTTGCTTTAAAAAACCTCCCACAC
CTCCCCCTGAACCTGAAACATAAAATGAATGCAATTGTTGTTGTTAACTTGTTTATTGCAGCTTATAATG
GTTACAAATAAAGCAATAGCATCACAAATTTCACAAATAAAGCATTTTTTTCACTGCATTCTAGTTGTGG
TTTGTCCAAACTCATCAATGTATCTTATCATGTCTGGATCTGATCACTGATATCGCCTAGGAGATCCGAA
CCAGATAAGTGAAATCTAGTTCCAAACTATTTTGTCATTTTTAATTTTCGTATTAGCTTACGACGCTACA
CCCAGTTCCCATCTATTTTGTCACTCTTCCCTAAATAATCCTTAAAAACTCCATTTCCACCCCTCCCAGT
TCCCAACTATTTTGTCCGCCCACAGCGGGGCATTTTTCTTCCTGTTATGTTTTTAATCAAACATCCTGCC
AACTCCATGTGACAAACCGTCATCTTCGGCTACTTTTTCTCTGTCACAGAATGAAAATTTTTCTGTCATC
TCTTCGTTATTAATGTTTGTAATTGACTGAATATCAACGCTTATTTGCAGCCTGAATGGCGAATGG
