>Addgene plasmid #62304 | pFBOH-MHL | addgene partial sequence | sequence record 105933 | Polyhedrin-F 5'-AAATGATAACCATCTCGC-3'
CCTATAAATATTCCGGATTATTCATACCGTCCCACCATCGGGCGCGGATCTCGGTCCGAAAACCATGCAT
CATCATCATCATCACAGCAGCGGCAGAGAAAACTTGTATTTCCAGGGCCATATGAGTTCTCCTCCTGAAA
GATCCATAACTTCGTATAGCATACATTATACGAAGTTATGCGGCCGCGACGTCCACATATACCTGCCGTT
CACTATTATTTAGTGAAATGAGATATTATGATATTTTCTGAATTGTGATTAAAAAGGCAACTTTATGCCC
ATGCAACAGAAACTATAAAAAATACAGAGAATGAAAAGAAACAGATAGATTTTTTAGTTCTTTAGGCCCG
TAGTCTGCAAATCCTTTTATGATTTTCTATCAAACAAAAGAGGAAAATAGACCAGTTGCAATCCAAACGA
GAGTCTAATAGAATGAGGTCGAAAAGTAAATCGCGCGGGTTTGTTACTGATAAAGCAGGCAAGACCTAAA
ATGTGTAAAGGGCAAAGTGTATACTTTGGCGTCACCCCTTACATATTTTAGGTCTTTTTTTATTGTGCGT
AACTAACTTGCCATCTTCAAACAGGAGGGCTGGAAGAAGCAGACCGCTAACACAGTACATAAAAAAGGAG
ACATGAACGATGAACATCAAAAAGTTTGCAAAACAAGCAACAGTATTAACCTTTACTACCGCACTGCTGG
CA
