>Addgene plasmid #62304 | pFBOH-MHL | addgene partial sequence | sequence record 105936 | SV40pA-R 5'-GAAATTTGTGATGCTATTGC-3'
TTGCATTCATTTTATGTTTCAGGTTCAGGGGGAGGTGTGGGAGGTTTTTTAAAGCAAGTAAAACCTCTAC
AAATGTGGTATGGCTGATTATGATCCTCTAGTACTTCTCGACAAGCTTCGTCATCATGTGCATGATCTCC
TCGAAAAGTGCCACCTGACGTCAATGCCAATAGGATATCGGCATTTTCTTTTGCGTTTTTATTTGTTAAC
TGTTAATTGTCCTTGTTCAAGGATGCTGTCTTTGACAACAGATGTTTTCTTGCCTTTGATGTTCAGCAGG
AAGCTAGGCGCAAACGTTGATTGTTTGTCTGCGTAGAATCCTCTGTTTGTCATATAGCTTGTAATCACGA
CATTGTTTCCTTTCGCTTGAGGTACAGCGAAGTGTGAGTAAGTAAAGGTTACATCGTTAGGATCAAGATC
CATTTTTAACACAAGGCCAGTTTTGTTCAGCGGCTTGTATGGGCCAGTTAAAGAATTAGAAACATAACCA
AGCATGTAAATATCGTTAGACGTAATGCCGTCAATCGTCATTTTTGATCCGCGGGAGTCAGTGAACAGGT
ACCATTTGCCGTTCATTTTAAAGACGTTCGCGCGTTCAATTTCATCTGTTACTGTGTTAGATGCAATCAG
CGGTTTCATCACTTTTTTCAGTGTGTAATCATCGTTTAGCTCAATCATACCGAGAGCGCCGTTTGCTAAC
TCAGCCGTGCG
